Addgene plasmid #201796: Tensin-2 Y483A
Purpose: Expresses Tensin-2 protein with Y483A mutation in MAC-Tag-C backbone
Depositing lab: Vesa Hytönen. Depositing organization: Tampere University, BioMediTech. Publication: Tensin-2 interactomics reveals interaction with GAPDH and a phosphorylation-mediated regulatory role in glycolysis. Turkki P, Chowdhury I, Ohman T, Azizi L, Varjosalo M, Hytonen VP. Sci Rep. 2024 Aug 27;14(1):19862. doi: 10.1038/s41598-024-65787-7. PubMed 39191795.
Backbone
  Vector backbone: MAC-tag-C
  Backbone manufacturer: Markku Varjosalo (Addgene plasmid # 108077)
  Backbone size w/o insert (bp): 7979
  Vector type: Mammalian Expression, Bacterial Expression
  Selectable markers: Hygromycin
Growth in bacteria
  Bacterial resistance: Ampicillin, 100 μg/mL
  Growth temperature: 37°C
  Growth strain: DH5alpha
  Copy number: Unknown
Gene/Insert
  Gene/Insert name: Tensin-2
  Species: M. musculus (mouse)
  Mutation: mutation Y483A
  GenBank ID: NP_705761.2
  Entrez Gene: Tns2 (a.k.a. C1-ten, Tenc1, nep, nph)
  Tag / fusion protein: BirA, HA, strepIII (C terminal on backbone)
Terms and licenses: Academic/Nonprofit Terms; Industry Terms: Not Available to Industry
How to cite: Tensin-2 Y483A was a gift from Vesa Hytönen (Addgene plasmid # 201796 ; http://n2t.net/addgene:201796 ; RRID:Addgene_201796)
