[The description below was written by a language model from this plasmid's Addgene catalogue record and pLannotate feature annotations shown in this document.]
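Description:
Tensin-2 Y483A is a mammalian expression plasmid built on the MAC-tag-C backbone, carrying mouse Tensin-2 (Tns2, also known as Tenc1 or C1-ten) with a tyrosine-to-alanine substitution at residue 483. It is propagated in E. coli through a high-copy ColE1/pUC-type origin with ampicillin resistance (AmpR under its own bla promoter), and a hygromycin resistance gene provides selection in mammalian cells.

The Tns2 open reading frame sits between attB1 and attB2 sites, indicating that it was introduced by Gateway recombination. Upstream are the CMV enhancer and promoter, followed by short tet-operator-like fragments, which suggest a tetracycline-regulatable CMV arrangement, although the record does not state this explicitly. Downstream of attB2, the backbone supplies a C-terminal tag that the catalogue lists as BirA, HA and StrepIII. The feature table annotates only the BirA biotin ligase coding region, followed by a bGH polyadenylation signal. This tag combination allows affinity purification through the Strep tag, detection through the HA epitope, and proximity-dependent biotinylation of neighbouring proteins through BirA.

An FRT site lies immediately upstream of the hygromycin resistance gene, with no complete promoter annotated in front of it. This layout is typical of vectors designed for FLP-mediated integration at a defined genomic FRT locus, where hygromycin resistance is gained on correct insertion. The associated publication describes Tensin-2 interactomics and a phosphorylation-linked role in glycolysis, so the construct fits comparison of the interaction partners of the Y483A mutant with those of the wild-type protein. The remaining annotated elements, such as the f1 ori, ble, lac and lacI fragments, are backbone remnants.
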