Features (pLannotate 1.2.2; 24 found; start..end, strand, type, name):
    200..788     -  rep_origin     ori: high-copy-number ColE1/pMB1/pBR322/pUC origin of replication
    959..1819    -  CDS            AmpR: β-lactamase; bla; confers resistance to ampicillin, carbenicillin, and related antibiotics
   1820..1924    -  promoter       AmpR promoter: bla
   1983..2035    -  misc_feature   bom (fragment): basis of mobility region from pBR322
   2190..2569    +  enhancer       CMV enhancer: human cytomegalovirus immediate early enhancer
   2570..2773    +  promoter       CMV promoter: human cytomegalovirus (CMV) immediate early promoter
   2775..2794    +  promoter       PLtetO-1 promoter (fragment): modified phage lambda PL promoter with tet operator sites (Lutz and Bujard, 1997)
   2796..2815    +  promoter       PLtetO-1 promoter (fragment): modified phage lambda PL promoter with tet operator sites (Lutz and Bujard, 1997)
   2823..2856    +  promoter       TRE3GV promoter (fragment): 3rd-generation Tet-responsive promoter that can be activated by binding of Tet-On® 3G, optimized for retroviral and lentiviral vectors
   2991..3015    +  protein_bind   attB1: mutant version of attB; recombination site for the Gateway® BP reaction BP Clonase™
   3021..7220    +  CDS            Tns2: TNS2_MOUSE - Also known as Tenc1. Experimental evidence at protein level: Swiss-Prot protein existence level 1. Tyrosine-protein phosphatase which regulates cell motility proliferation and muscle-response to insulin. In muscles and under catabolic conditions, dephosphorylates IRS1 leading to its degradation and muscle atrophy. Negatively regulates PI3K-AKT pathway activation. From Mus musculus (Mouse).
   7222..7246    -  protein_bind   attB2: mutant version of attB; recombination site for the Gateway® BP reaction BP Clonase™
   7434..8393    +  CDS            birA: BIRA_ECOLI - Also known as bioR, dhbB. Experimental evidence at protein level: Swiss-Prot protein existence level 1. Acts both as a biotin--[acetyl-CoA-carboxylase] ligase and a biotin-operon repressor. In the presence of ATP, BirA activates biotin to form the BirA-biotinyl-5'-adenylate (BirA-bio-5'-AMP or holoBirA) complex. HoloBirA can either transfer the biotinyl moiety to the biotin carboxyl carrier protein (BCCP) subunit of acetyl-CoA carboxylase, or bind to the biotin operator site and inhibit transcription of the operon. From Escherichia coli (strain K12).
   8443..8667    +  polyA_signal   bGH poly(A) signal: bovine growth hormone polyadenylation signal
   8671..8692    +  promoter       SV40 promoter (fragment): SV40 enhancer and early promoter
   8713..8946    +  rep_origin     f1 ori (fragment) (sequence partly withheld): f1 bacteriophage origin of replication; arrow indicates direction of (+) strand synthesis
   8951..8998    +  protein_bind   FRT: FLP-mediated recombination occurs in the 8-bp core sequence TCTAGAAA (Turan and Bode, 2011). FLP recombinase from the Saccharomyces cerevisiae 2μ plasmid
   9006..10028   +  CDS            HygR: aminoglycoside phosphotransferase from E. coli; aph(4)-Ia; confers resistance to hygromycin
  10038..10163   +  CDS            ble (fragment): BLE_KLEPN - Experimental evidence at protein level: Swiss-Prot protein existence level 1. Binding protein with a strong affinity to the bleomycin family of antibiotics. Binds to CL990; an antimitotic-antibiotic compound. From Klebsiella pneumoniae.
  10158..10279   +  polyA_signal   SV40 poly(A) signal: SV40 polyadenylation signal
  10352..10368   -  protein_bind   lac operator: The lac repressor binds to the lac operator to inhibit transcription in E. coli. This inhibition can be relieved by adding lactose or isopropyl-β-D-thiogalactopyranoside (IPTG). lac repressor encoded by lacI
  10376..10406   -  promoter       lac promoter: promoter for the E. coli lac operon
  10421..10442   -  protein_bind   CAP binding site: CAP binding activates transcription in the presence of cAMP. E. coli catabolite activator protein
  10455..17      -  CDS            lacI (fragment) (across the origin): lac repressor; lacI; The lac repressor binds to the lac operator to inhibit transcription in E. coli. This inhibition can be relieved by adding lactose or isopropyl-β-D-thiogalactopyranoside (IPTG).
>Addgene plasmid #201796 | Tensin-2 Y483A | addgene full sequence | sequence record 406138 | Addgene NGS Result
GTTTGCGTATTGGGCGCTCTTCCGCTTCCTCGCTCACTGACTCGCTGCGCTCGGTCGTTCGGCTGCGGCG
AGCGGTATCAGCTCACTCAAAGGCGGTAATACGGTTATCCACAGAATCAGGGGATAACGCAGGAAAGAAC
ATGTGAGCAAAAGGCCAGCAAAAGGCCAGGAACCGTAAAAAGGCCGCGTTGCTGGCGTTTTTCCATAGGC
TCCGCCCCCCTGACGAGCATCACAAAAATCGACGCTCAAGTCAGAGGTGGCGAAACCCGACAGGACTATA
AAGATACCAGGCGTTTCCCCCTGGAAGCTCCCTCGTGCGCTCTCCTGTTCCGACCCTGCCGCTTACCGGA
TACCTGTCCGCCTTTCTCCCTTCGGGAAGCGTGGCGCTTTCTCATAGCTCACGCTGTAGGTATCTCAGTT
CGGTGTAGGTCGTTCGCTCCAAGCTGGGCTGTGTGCACGAACCCCCCGTTCAGCCCGACCGCTGCGCCTT
ATCCGGTAACTATCGTCTTGAGTCCAACCCGGTAAGACACGACTTATCGCCACTGGCAGCAGCCACTGGT
AACAGGATTAGCAGAGCGAGGTATGTAGGCGGTGCTACAGAGTTCTTGAAGTGGTGGCCTAACTACGGCT
ACACTAGAAGAACAGTATTTGGTATCTGCGCTCTGCTGAAGCCAGTTACCTTCGGAAAAAGAGTTGGTAG
CTCTTGATCCGGCAAACAAACCACCGCTGGTAGCGGTGGTTTTTTTGTTTGCAAGCAGCAGATTACGCGC
AGAAAAAAAGGATCTCAAGAAGATCCTTTGATCTTTTCTACGGGGTCTGACGCTCAGTGGAACGAAAACT
CACGTTAAGGGATTTTGGTCATGAGATTATCAAAAAGGATCTTCACCTAGATCCTTTTAAATTAAAAATG
AAGTTTTAAATCAATCTAAAGTATATATGAGTAAACTTGGTCTGACAGTTACCAATGCTTAATCAGTGAG
GCACCTATCTCAGCGATCTGTCTATTTCGTTCATCCATAGTTGCCTGACTCCCCGTCGTGTAGATAACTA
CGATACGGGAGGGCTTACCATCTGGCCCCAGTGCTGCAATGATACCGCGAGACCCACGCTCACCGGCTCC
AGATTTATCAGCAATAAACCAGCCAGCCGGAAGGGCCGAGCGCAGAAGTGGTCCTGCAACTTTATCCGCC
TCCATCCAGTCTATTAATTGTTGCCGGGAAGCTAGAGTAAGTAGTTCGCCAGTTAATAGTTTGCGCAACG
TTGTTGCCATTGCTACAGGCATCGTGGTGTCACGCTCGTCGTTTGGTATGGCTTCATTCAGCTCCGGTTC
CCAACGATCAAGGCGAGTTACATGATCCCCCATGTTGTGCAAAAAAGCGGTTAGCTCCTTCGGTCCTCCG
ATCGTTGTCAGAAGTAAGTTGGCCGCAGTGTTATCACTCATGGTTATGGCAGCACTGCATAATTCTCTTA
CTGTCATGCCATCCGTAAGATGCTTTTCTGTGACTGGTGAGTACTCAACCAAGTCATTCTGAGAATAGTG
TATGCGGCGACCGAGTTGCTCTTGCCCGGCGTCAATACGGGATAATACCGCGCCACATAGCAGAACTTTA
AAAGTGCTCATCATTGGAAAACGTTCTTCGGGGCGAAAACTCTCAAGGATCTTACCGCTGTTGAGATCCA
GTTCGATGTAACCCACTCGTGCACCCAACTGATCTTCAGCATCTTTTACTTTCACCAGCGTTTCTGGGTG
AGCAAAAACAGGAAGGCAAAATGCCGCAAAAAAGGGAATAAGGGCGACACGGAAATGTTGAATACTCATA
CTCTTCCTTTTTCAATATTATTGAAGCATTTATCAGGGTTATTGTCTCATGAGCGGATACATATTTGAAT
GTATTTAGAAAAATAAACAAATAGGGGTTCCGCGCACATTTCCCCGAAAAGTGCCACCTGACGTCGACGG
ATCGGGAGATCTCCCGATCCCCTATGGTGCACTCTCAGTACAATCTGCTCTGATGCCGCATAGTTAAGCC
AGTATCTGCTCCCTGCTTGTGTGTTGGAGGTCGCTGAGTAGTGCGCGAGCAAAATTTAAGCTACAACAAG
GCAAGGCTTGACCGACAATTGCATGAAGAATCTGCTTAGGGTTAGGCGTTTTGCGCTGCTTCGCGATGTA
CGGGCCAGATATACGCGTTGACATTGATTATTGACTAGTTATTAATAGTAATCAATTACGGGGTCATTAG
TTCATAGCCCATATATGGAGTTCCGCGTTACATAACTTACGGTAAATGGCCCGCCTGGCTGACCGCCCAA
CGACCCCCGCCCATTGACGTCAATAATGACGTATGTTCCCATAGTAACGCCAATAGGGACTTTCCATTGA
CGTCAATGGGTGGAGTATTTACGGTAAACTGCCCACTTGGCAGTACATCAAGTGTATCATATGCCAAGTA
CGCCCCCTATTGACGTCAATGACGGTAAATGGCCCGCCTGGCATTATGCCCAGTACATGACCTTATGGGA
CTTTCCTACTTGGCAGTACATCTACGTATTAGTCATCGCTATTACCATGGTGATGCGGTTTTGGCAGTAC
ATCAATGGGCGTGGATAGCGGTTTGACTCACGGGGATTTCCAAGTCTCCACCCCATTGACGTCAATGGGA
GTTTGTTTTGGCACCAAAATCAACGGGACTTTCCAAAATGTCGTAACAACTCCGCCCCATTGACGCAAAT
GGGCGGTAGGCGTGTACGGTGGGAGGTCTATATAAGCAGAGCTCTCCCTATCAGTGATAGAGATCTCCCT
ATCAGTGATAGAGATCGTCGACGAGCTCGTTTAGTGAACCGTCAGATCGCCTGGAGACGCCATCCACGCT
GTTTTGACCTCCATAGAAGACACCGGGACCGATCCAGCCTCCGGACTCTAGCGTTTAAACTTAAGCTTGG
TACCGAGCTCGGATCCACTAGTCCAGTGTGGTGGAATTCTGCAGATATCAACAAGTTTGTACAAAAAAGC
AGGCTCCACCATGAAGTCCAGCGGCCCTGTGGAAAGGTTGCTCAGAGCCCTGGGGAGGAGGGACAGCAGC
CGGGCCACCAGCAGGCCGAGGAAAGCAGAACCACACAGCTTCCGGGAGAAGGTTTTCCGGAAGAAAACTC
CAGTGTGTGCAGTGTGTAAGGTGACCATCGATGGGACCGGTGTCTCCTGCCGAGTCTGCAAGGTGGCCAC
ACACAGAAAATGTGAAGCAAAGGTGACTTCATCCTGTCAGGCCTTGCCCCCTGCGGAGCTGCGGAGAAGC
ACAGCCCCGGTCCGGCGCATAGAACACCTGGGGTCCACCAAGTCTCTGAACCACTCAAAGCAACGCAGTA
CTCTACCCAGGAGCTTCAGCCTAGATCCGCTCATGGAGCGTCGCTGGGACTTGGACCTCACCTATGTAAC
GGAGCGGATCTTGGCCGCAGCTTTTCCTGCACGACCGGACGAGCAGCGACACCGAGGCCACTTGCGCGAG
CTAGCCCATGTGCTTCAATCCAAGCACAGAGACAAGTACCTGCTCTTCAACCTTTCAGAGAAACGGCATG
ACCTCACCCGCCTGAACCCCAAGGTGCAAGACTTTGGTTGGCCTGAACTACATGCCCCACCTCTGGACAA
GTTGTGTTCCATCTGCAAAGCCATGGAGACGTGGCTCAGTGCCGACCCTCAGCACGTGGTTGTGTTGTAC
TGCAAGGGGAGCAAAGGCAAGCTTGGGGTCATCGTCTCTGCTTATATGCACTACAGCAAGATCTCTGCAG
GGGCAGACCAGGCGCTGGCAACCCTCACCATGAGGAAATTCTGTGAGGACAAGGTGGCCACGGAACTGCA
GCCCTCCCAGCGCCGCTATGTCAGCTACTTCAGCGGACTGCTGTCTGGCTCCATCAGAATGAACAGCAGC
CCACTCTTCCTGCACTATGTGTTTGTTCCTGTGCTGCCAGCCTTTGAGCCCAACACAGGCTTCCAGCCCT
TCCTCAAGATCTACCAGTCTATGCAGCTGGTCTACACATCTGGAGTCTACCGCATAGCAGGTCCAGGGCC
TCAGCAACTTTGTATCAGCCTGGAGCCAGCCCTTCTCCTCAAAGGCGACGTCATGGTAACCTGCTACCAC
AAGGGTGGCCAGGGGACAGACCGGACCCTCGTGTTCCGAGTTCAGTTCCACACATGCACCATTCATGGAT
CACGGCTCACCTTCCCAAAGGACCAACTAGATGAGGCCTGGGCTGATGAGCGGTTTCCTTTCCAAGCCTC
AGTGGAGTTTGTTTTCTCCTCCAGCCCTGAGAAGGTCAAAGGCAACACCCCACGGAATGATCCCTCTGTC
TCCGTGGATTACAACACGACAGAGCCTGCTGTACGCTGGGACTCCTATGAAAACTTCAATCAGCACCATG
AGGATAGCGTGGACGGCGCCTTGGCCCACACAAGGGGCCCCCTGGATGGCAGTCCTGCCGCCCAGGTGCA
GCGGGTCCCCCGCCAGACACCACCAGCACCTTCTCCAGAGCTTCCCCCACCCCCGATGCTCTCTGTCAGC
AGCGACTCTGGCCACTCATCCACGCTAACCACAGAACACACAGCAGAATCCCCCGGCCGGCCGCCCCCAA
CTGCTGCTGAAAGACAGGAGCTGGATCGTCTGCTGGGAGGTTGTGGAGTGGCCAGTGCGGGCCGTGGTGC
TGGGCGAGAGACCGCCATCCTTGATGATGAAGAGCAGCCCTCTGTGGGTGGAGGCCTGCACCTTGGGATG
TATTCAGGCCACAGGCCTGGACTCAGTCGACGCTGCTCCTGCCGTCAGGGCTTCCGGGAGCCTTGTGGGG
TCCCTAATGGGAGCTACTACCGGCCTGAGGGAACCCTAGAGAGACGACGACCACCCTATGGGGGCTATGA
GGGACACCCCCAGGGCTACGCAGAAGCCTCTGTGGAGAAGAGACGCCTCTGCAGGTCACTGTCAGAAGGG
CCGTACCCCTATGCACCCGAGCTGGGGAAACCAGCCAATGGGGACTTTGGCTACCGTCCAGCAGGCTACC
GGGAGGTGGTGATCCTGGAGGACCCTGGGGTGCCTGCTTTATGCTCATGCCCTGCCTGTGAAGAGAAGCT
GGCACTGCCCACCGCAGCCCTGTATGGACTGCGACTAGAGAGGGAGGCTGCAGAGGGGTGGTCCAGCGAG
GTAGGCAAGCCTCTCCTGCACCCAGTGAGGCCTGGACACCCATTGCCTCTGCTGGTGCCTGCCTGTGGGC
ATCATCATGCCCCAATGCCTGACTATGGCTGCCTGAAGCCACCCAAGGTGGGTGAGGAAGGGCATGAGGG
CTGCTCCTATGCCGTGTGCTCTGAAGGCAGGTATGGGCATTCAGGGTACCCTGCCCTGGTAACCTATGGC
TATGGAGGAGCGGTTCCCAGCTACTGCCCAGCATATGGCCGGGCACCTCACAGTTGCGGATCTCCAAGTG
AAGGCCGAGGGTACCCCAGCCCTGGTGCCCACTCACCACGGGCTGGATCTGTGTCCCCGGGGAGTCCACC
CTACCTGCAGCCCAGGAAGCTGGGTTATGAGATTTCTGCGGAGGATGGGAGAGACAAGTACCCACTTTCT
GGACACCTGGCCTCAACAGGACCCTTGGCTTCTACAGAGTCACCTGAACCATCCTGGAGGGATGGCTCCA
GTGGACACAGCACGCTACCTCGGTCTCCCCGAGATCCTCAGTGCAGTGCTTCTTCAGAGCTGTCTGGTCC
CTCCACACCCTTACACACCAGCAGCCCAGTTCAGGGCAAGGAAAGCAACCGACGGCAAGACACCACCAGG
TCTCCCTCCTTGGCACCCACTCAGAGACTGAGTCCTGGCGAGGCCTTGCCCTCTGTTGTACAGGGAGTTG
CTGAAAAGACTCCTGAGCTGTTGACAAGCAGCAGGCCTGAGCAACTGGACCCTAGCCCCTTCTCCCAGAC
CTCTGCACCCGGCTCACCCAATGGCTGGCCTCAGGAAAGGAGCCCAGGAGGCCACACCAACAGTGCTAGT
CCTCGGAGCCCTGTGCCAACCACCCTGCCTGGACTTCGCCATGCCCCGTGGCAGGGCCCTCGGGGCACTT
CAGATAGCCCAGATGGCTCCCCTCTTACTCCTGTGCCTACCCAGATGCCCTGGCTTGTGGGCAGCCCAGA
ACCACCCCAGAGCTCACCCACCCCTGCCTTCCCCCTGGCTACCTCCTATGATGCCAATGGTCCCATTCAG
CCTCCACTTCCTGAAAAACGACACCTGCCTGGGTCTGGGCAACAGCCGTCGCCACCAGCCAGAAGCACCA
ATCAACATGTCACCTTTGCATCTCCTCTCCCAGATGTCACCCAACCCCCAGAACACCCTTTACAAGAGAA
CCAAAGCAATGTCAAGTTTGTCCAGGATACATCAAAGTTCTGGTACAAGCCACATCTTTCCCGAGACCAA
GCCATTGCCCTGCTGAAAGACAAGGATCCTGGGGCCTTCCTGATTAGAGACAGCCATTCATTCCAAGGAG
CCTATGGGCTAGCCCTCAAGGTGGCTACACCTCCACCCAGTGCGCAGCCCTGGAAAGGGGACCCCTCAGA
ACAGCTGGTCCGCCATTTCCTCATCGAGACTGGGCCCAAAGGCGTGAAGATCAAGGGTTGTCCCACTGAG
CCCTATTTTGGAAGCCTGTCTGCCCTGGTCTCCCAGCACTCCATCTCTCCCATCTCCCTGCCCTGCTGTC
TGAGAATTCCTAGCAAAGATCCTCTAGAAGAAACCCCAGAGGCCCCAGTGCCTACCAACATGAGCACAGC
AGCAGACCTCCTGCGTCAAGGAGCAGCCTGCAGTGTGCTCTACCTGACCTCGGTGGAGACAGAGTCATTG
ACTGGCCCTCAGGCTGTGGCCAAGGCCAGCTCTGCAGCTCTGAGCTGCAGCCCGGTCCCAGTGCCAGCCA
TTGTCCATTTCAAGGTCTCAGCTCAAGGCATCACACTGACAGACAACCAGAGAAAGCTCTTCTTTCGCCG
CCATTACCCAGTGAACAGCATCACCTTCTCTAGCACTGACCCCCAGGACCGCAGATGGACCAACCCAGAT
GGAGCCACCTCCAAGATCTTTGGTTTCGTGGCCAAGAAGCCAGGAAGTCCCTGGGAAAATGTGTGTCACC
TCTTTGCGGAGCTTGACCCGGACCAACCGGCAAGTGCCATTGTCACCTTCATCACCAAAGTTCTACTGGG
CCAGAGGAAAGACCCAGCTTTCTTGTACAAAGTGGTTGATATCAAGGCCGCCGACATCACCAGCCTGTAC
AAGAAAGTGGGGTGGAGCCATCCCCAGTTCGAGAAGGGCGGAGGATCTGGCGGCGGAAGCGGCGGAGGAA
GCTGGTCCCACCCTCAGTTTGAGAAAGGCACCGAGCTGGGCAGCACCATGGCCAGCTACCCCTACGACGT
GCCCGACTACGCCAAGGACAACACCGTGCCCCTGAAGCTGATCGCCCTGCTGGCCAACGGCGAGTTCCAC
TCTGGCGAGCAGCTGGGCGAGACACTGGGCATGAGCAGAGCCGCCATCAACAAGCACATCCAGACCCTGC
GGGACTGGGGCGTGGACGTGTTCACAGTGCCCGGCAAGGGCTACAGCCTGCCCGAGCCCATCCAGCTGCT
GAACGCCAAGCAGATCCTGGGCCAGCTGGATGGCGGATCTGTGGCCGTGCTGCCCGTGATCGACAGCACC
AACCAGTATCTGCTCGACCGGATCGGCGAGCTGAAGTCCGGCGACGCCTGTATCGCCGAGTACCAGCAGG
CCGGCAGAGGCGGCAGGGGCAGAAAGTGGTTCAGCCCCTTCGGCGCCAACCTGTACCTGAGCATGTTCTG
GAGACTGGAACAGGGCCCAGCCGCCGCTATTGGCCTGAGCCTGGTCATCGGCATCGTGATGGCCGAGGTG
CTGCGGAAGCTGGGCGCCGACAAAGTGCGCGTGAAGTGGCCCAACGACCTGTATCTGCAGGACCGGAAGC
TGGCCGGCATCCTGGTGGAACTGACCGGCAAAACAGGCGACGCCGCCCAGATCGTGATCGGCGCTGGCAT
CAACATGGCCATGCGGCGGGTGGAAGAGAGCGTGGTCAACCAGGGCTGGATCACCCTGCAGGAAGCCGGC
ATCAACCTGGACCGGAACACCCTGGCCGCCATGCTGATCAGAGAGCTGAGAGCCGCCCTGGAACTGTTCG
AGCAGGAAGGCCTGGCCCCCTACCTGAGCAGATGGGAGAAGCTGGACAACTTCATCAACCGGCCCGTGAA
ACTGATCATCGGCGACAAAGAGATCTTCGGCATCAGCCGGGGCATCGACAAGCAGGGGGCCCTGCTCCTG
GAACAGGACGGCATCATCAAGCCCTGGATGGGCGGCGAGATCAGCCTGCGGAGCGCCGAGAAGTGATGAC
TCGAGTCTAGAGGGCCCGTTTAAACCCGCTGATCAGCCTCGACTGTGCCTTCTAGTTGCCAGCCATCTGT
TGTTTGCCCCTCCCCCGTGCCTTCCTTGACCCTGGAAGGTGCCACTCCCACTGTCCTTTCCTAATAAAAT
GAGGAAATTGCATCGCATTGTCTGAGTAGGTGTCATTCTATTCTGGGGGGTGGGGTGGGGCAGGACAGCA
AGGGGGAGGATTGGGAAGACAATAGCAGGCATGCTGGGGATGCGGTGGGCTCTATGGCTTCTGAGGCGGA
AAGAACCAGCTGGGGCTCTAGGGGGTATCCCC
[124 nt withheld, positions 8713-8836]
C
[91 nt withheld, positions 8838-8928]
AGGGTGATGGTTCACGTACCTAGAAGTTCCTATTCCGAAGTTCCTATTCTCTAGAAAGTATAGGAACTTC
CTTGGCCAAAAAGCCTGAACTCACCGCGACGTCTGTCGAGAAGTTTCTGATCGAAAAGTTCGACAGCGTC
TCCGACCTGATGCAGCTCTCGGAGGGCGAAGAATCTCGTGCTTTCAGCTTCGATGTAGGAGGGCGTGGAT
ATGTCCTGCGGGTAAATAGCTGCGCCGATGGTTTCTACAAAGATCGTTATGTTTATCGGCACTTTGCATC
GGCCGCGCTCCCGATTCCGGAAGTGCTTGACATTGGGGAATTCAGCGAGAGCCTGACCTATTGCATCTCC
CGCCGTGCACAGGGTGTCACGTTGCAAGACCTGCCTGAAACCGAACTGCCCGCTGTTCTGCAGCCGGTCG
CGGAGGCCATGGATGCGATCGCTGCGGCCGATCTTAGCCAGACGAGCGGGTTCGGCCCATTCGGACCGCA
AGGAATCGGTCAATACACTACATGGCGTGATTTCATATGCGCGATTGCTGATCCCCATGTGTATCACTGG
CAAACTGTGATGGACGACACCGTCAGTGCGTCCGTCGCGCAGGCTCTCGATGAGCTGATGCTTTGGGCCG
AGGACTGCCCCGAAGTCCGGCACCTCGTGCACGCGGATTTCGGCTCCAACAATGTCCTGACGGACAATGG
CCGCATAACAGCGGTCATTGACTGGAGCGAGGCGATGTTCGGGGATTCCCAATACGAGGTCGCCAACATC
TTCTTCTGGAGGCCGTGGTTGGCTTGTATGGAGCAGCAGACGCGCTACTTCGAGCGGAGGCATCCGGAGC
TTGCAGGATCGCCGCGGCTCCGGGCGTATATGCTCCGCATTGGTCTTGACCAACTCTATCAGAGCTTGGT
TGACGGCAATTTCGATGATGCAGCTTGGGCGCAGGGTCGATGCGACGCAATCGTCCGATCCGGAGCCGGG
ACTGTCGGGCGTACACAAATCGCCCGCAGAAGCGCGGCCGTCTGGACCGATGGCTGTGTAGAAGTACTCG
CCGATAGTGGAAACCGACGCCCCAGCACTCGTCCGAGGGCAAAGGAATAGCACGTACTACGAGATTTCGA
TTCCACCGCCGCCTTCTATGAAAGGTTGGGCTTCGGAATCGTTTTCCGGGACGCCGGCTGGATGATCCTC
CAGCGCGGGGATCTCATGCTGGAGTTCTTCGCCCACCCCAACTTGTTTATTGCAGCTTATAATGGTTACA
AATAAAGCAATAGCATCACAAATTTCACAAATAAAGCATTTTTTTCACTGCATTCTAGTTGTGGTTTGTC
CAAACTCATCAATGTATCTTATCATGTCTGTATACCGTCGACCTCTAGCTAGAGCTTGGCGTAATCATGG
TCATAGCTGTTTCCTGTGTGAAATTGTTATCCGCTCACAATTCCACACAACATACGAGCCGGAAGCATAA
AGTGTAAAGCCTGGGGTGCCTAATGAGTGAGCTAACTCACATTAATTGCGTTGCGCTCACTGCCCGCTTT
CCAGTCGGGAAACCTGTCGTGCCAGCTGCATTAATGAATCGGCCAACGCGCGGGGAGAGGCG
